>Addgene plasmid #38906 | PTPN4 | depositor partial sequence | sequence record 48964 | PTPN4 sequence 381 bps
ATGCACCATCATCATCATCATTCTTCTGGTGTAGATCTGGGTACCGAGAACCTGTACTTCCAATCCATGG
ATAATCTTGTCCTAATCAGAATGAAACCTGATGAAAATGGGAGGTTTGGATTCAATGTAAAGGGAGGATA
TGATCAGAAGATGCCTGTGATTGTGTCTCGAGTAGCACCAGGAACACCTGCTGACCTCTGTGTCCCTAGA
CTGAATGAAGGGGACCAAGTTGTACTGATCAATGGTCGGGACATTGCAGAACACACTCATGATCAGGTTG
TGCTGTTTATTAAAGCTAGTTGTGAGAGACATTCTGGGGAACTCATGCTTCTAGTTCGACCTAATGCTGT
AGAAAGCACCGTTTGACAGTAAAGGTGGATA
