>Addgene plasmid #38906 | PTPN4 | addgene partial sequence | sequence record 51364 | T7_term
GATCTCAGTGGTGGTGGTGGTGTGTGCTCGAGCTGCGGCCGCATGNTTGTCGACGAGAACTCGAATTCGG
ATCCGTATCCACCTTTACTGTCAAACGGTGCTTTCTACAGCATTAGGTCGAACTAGAAGCATGAGTTCCC
CAGAATGTCTCTCACAACTAGCTTTAATAAACAGCACAACCTGATCATGAGTGTGTTCTGCAATGTCCCG
ACCATTGATCAGTACAACTTGGTCCCCTTCATTCAGTCTAGGGACACAGAGGTCAGCAGGTGTTCCTGGT
GCTACTCGAGACACAATCACAGGCATCTTCTGATCATATCCTCCCTTTACATTGAATCCAAACCTCCCAT
TTTCATCAGGTTTCATTCTGATTAGGACAAGATTATCCATGGATTGGAAGTACAGGTTCTCGGTACCCAG
ATCTACACCAGAAGAATGATGATGATGATGGTGCATATGTATATCTCCTTCTTAAAGTTAAACAAAATTA
TTTCTAGAGGGGAATTGTTATCCGCTCACAATTCCCCTATAGTGAGTCGTATTAATTTCGCGGGATCGAG
ATCTCGATCCTCTACGCCGGACGCATCGTGGCCGGCATCACCGGCGCCACAGGTGCGGTTGCTGGCGCCT
ATATCGCCGACATCACCGATGGGGAAGATCGGGCTCGCCACTTCGGGCTCATGAGCGCTTGTTTCGGCGT
GGGTATGGTGGCAGGCCCCGTGGCCGGGGGACTGTTGGGCGCCATCTCCTTGCATGCACCATTCCTTGCG
GCGGCGGTGCTCAACGGCCTCAACCTACTACTGGGCTGCTTCCTAATGCAGGAGTCGCATAAGGGA
