>Addgene plasmid #38906 | PTPN4 | addgene partial sequence | sequence record 51366 | T7 5'-TAATACGACTCACTATAGGG-3'
GTAGATCTGGGTACCGAGAACCTGTACTTCCAATCCATGGATAATCTTGTCCTAATCAGAATGAAACCTG
ATGAAAATGGGAGGTTTGGATTCAATGTAAAGGGAGGATATGATCAGAAGATGCCTGTGATTGTGTCTCG
AGTAGCACCAGGAACACCTGCTGACCTCTGTGTCCCTAGACTGAATGAAGGGGACCAAGTTGTACTGATC
AATGGTCGGGACATTGCAGAACACACTCATGATCAGGTTGTGCTGTTTATTAAAGCTAGTTGTGAGAGAC
ATTCTGGGGAACTCATGCTTCTAGTTCGACCTAATGCTGTAGAAAGCACCGTTTGACAGTAAAGGTGGAT
ACGGATCCGAATTCGAGCTCCGTCGACAAGCTTGCGGCCGCACTCGAGCACCACCACCACCACCACTGAG
ATCCGGCTGCTAACAAAGCCCGAAAGGAAGCTGAGTTGGCTGCTGCCACCGCTGAGCAATAACTAGCATA
ACCCCTTGGGGCCTCTAAACGGGTCTTGAGGGGTTTTTTGCTGAAAGGAGGAACTATATCCGGATTGGCG
AATGGG
[125 nt withheld, positions 567-691]
CGCCG
[38 nt withheld, positions 697-734]
TAGGGTTCCGATTT
