[The description below was written by a language model from this plasmid's Addgene catalogue record.]
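Description:
PTPN4 is a bacterial expression plasmid built on the pNIC28-Bsa4 backbone from the SGC, a vector designed for ligation-independent cloning and recombinant protein production in E. coli. It is maintained as a low-copy plasmid under kanamycin selection. The record does not give a feature table, so the origin of replication and promoter are not explicitly stated. However, the listed sequencing primers (T7 forward and T7 terminator) indicate that the insert lies between a T7 promoter and T7 terminator. That arrangement relies on a host supplying T7 RNA polymerase for expression. The recorded Mach1 strain is a cloning and propagation host.

The insert is a 381 bp fragment of human PTPN4, which encodes protein tyrosine phosphatase, non-receptor type 4, also known as MEG, PTPMEG or PTPMEG1. At this length it encodes only a fragment of the protein, consistent with the depositor's note that the construct may not contain the full open reading frame. The record does not specify which domain or residue range is covered, although it links the construct to a deposited PDB structure. The fragment was inserted by ligation-independent cloning and carries an N-terminal His tag followed by a TEV protease cleavage site. The His tag allows capture by immobilised metal affinity chromatography, and TEV cleavage removes the tag to leave near-native protein.

The stated purpose is bacterial expression for structure determination, so the plasmid is used to produce purified PTPN4 fragment for crystallography and related biophysical or biochemical work.
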