Addgene plasmid #38906: PTPN4
Purpose: Bacterial expression for structure determination; may not be full ORF
Depositing lab: Nicola Burgess-Brown. Depositing organization: University of Oxford.
Backbone
  Vector backbone: pNIC28-Bsa4
  Backbone manufacturer: SGC
  Vector type: Bacterial Expression
Growth in bacteria
  Bacterial resistance: Kanamycin, 50 μg/mL
  Growth temperature: 37°C
  Growth strain: Mach1
  Copy number: Low Copy
Gene/Insert
  Gene/Insert name: PTPN4 (alt names: protein tyrosine phosphatase, non-receptor type 4 (megakaryocyte); PDB:2VPH)
  Species: H. sapiens (human)
  Insert size (bp): 381
  Entrez Gene: PTPN4 (a.k.a. MEG, PTPMEG, PTPMEG1)
  Tag / fusion protein: His Tev (N terminal on insert)
  Cloning method: Ligation Independent Cloning
  Sequencing primers: 5′ T7; 3′ T7-term
Terms and licenses: Academic/Nonprofit Terms; Industry Terms: Not Available to Industry
How to cite: PTPN4 was a gift from Nicola Burgess-Brown (Addgene plasmid # 38906 ; http://n2t.net/addgene:38906 ; RRID:Addgene_38906)
